>Addgene plasmid #201219 | ADGRL3-CTF-Flag | addgene full sequence | sequence record 392573 | Addgene NGS Result
CTGCAGATATCCAGCACAGTGGCGGCCGCTCGAGTCTAGAGGGCCCGTTTAAACCCGCTGATCAGCCTCG
ACTGTGCCTTCTAGTTGCCAGCCATCTGTTGTTTGCCCCTCCCCCGTGCCTTCCTTGACCCTGGAAGGTG
CCACTCCCACTGTCCTTTCCTAATAAAATGAGGAAATTGCATCGCATTGTCTGAGTAGGTGTCATTCTAT
TCTGGGGGGTGGGGTGGGGCAGGACAGCAAGGGGGAGGATTGGGAAGACAATAGCAGGCATGCTGGGGAT
GCGGTGGGCTCTATGGCTTCTGAGGCGGAAAGAACCAGCTGGGGCTCTAGGGGGTATCCCC
[124 nt withheld, positions 342-465]
C
[91 nt withheld, positions 467-557]
A
[49 nt withheld, positions 559-607]
CCTTTGACGTTGGAGTCCACGTTCTTT
[37 nt withheld, positions 635-671]
ACCCTATCTCGGTCTATTCTTTTGATTTATAAGGGATTTTGCCGATTTCGGCCTATTGGTTAAAAAATGA
GCTGATTTAACAAAAATTTAACGCGAATTAATTCTGTGGAATGTGTGTCAGTTAGGGTGTGGAAAGTCCC
CAGGCTCCCCAGCAGGCAGAAGTATGCAAAGCATGCATCTCAATTAGTCAGCAACCAGGTGTGGAAAGTC
CCCAGGCTCCCCAGCAGGCAGAAGTATGCAAAGCATGCATCTCAATTAGTCAGCAACCATAGTCCCGCCC
CTAACTCCGCCCATCCCGCCCCTAACTCCGCCCAGTTCCGCCCATTCTCCGCCCCATGGCTGACTAATTT
TTTTTATTTATGCAGAGGCCGAGGCCGCCTCTGCCTCTGAGCTATTCCAGAAGTAGTGAGGAGGCTTTTT
TGGAGGCCTAGGCTTTTGCAAAAAGCTCCCGGGAGCTTGTATATCCATTTTCGGATCTGATCAAGAGACA
GGATGAGGATCGTTTCGCATGATTGAACAAGATGGATTGCACGCAGGTTCTCCGGCCGCTTGGGTGGAGA
GGCTATTCGGCTATGACTGGGCACAACAGACAATCGGCTGCTCTGATGCCGCCGTGTTCCGGCTGTCAGC
GCAGGGGCGCCCGGTTCTTTTTGTCAAGACCGACCTGTCCGGTGCCCTGAATGAACTGCAGGACGAGGCA
GCGCGGCTATCGTGGCTGGCCACGACGGGCGTTCCTTGCGCAGCTGTGCTCGACGTTGTCACTGAAGCGG
GAAGGGACTGGCTGCTATTGGGCGAAGTGCCGGGGCAGGATCTCCTGTCATCTCACCTTGCTCCTGCCGA
GAAAGTATCCATCATGGCTGATGCAATGCGGCGGCTGCATACGCTTGATCCGGCTACCTGCCCATTCGAC
CACCAAGCGAAACATCGCATCGAGCGAGCACGTACTCGGATGGAAGCCGGTCTTGTCGATCAGGATGATC
TGGACGAAGAGCATCAGGGGCTCGCGCCAGCCGAACTGTTCGCCAGGCTCAAGGCGCGCATGCCCGACGG
CGAGGATCTCGTCGTGACCCATGGCGATGCCTGCTTGCCGAATATCATGGTGGAAAATGGCCGCTTTTCT
GGATTCATCGACTGTGGCCGGCTGGGTGTGGCGGACCGCTATCAGGACATAGCGTTGGCTACCCGTGATA
TTGCTGAAGAGCTTGGCGGCGAATGGGCTGACCGCTTCCTCGTGCTTTACGGTATCGCCGCTCCCGATTC
GCAGCGCATCGCCTTCTATCGCCTTCTTGACGAGTTCTTCTGAGCGGGACTCTGGGGTTCGAAATGACCG
ACCAAGCGACGCCCAACCTGCCATCACGAGATTTCGATTCCACCGCCGCCTTCTATGAAAGGTTGGGCTT
CGGAATCGTTTTCCGGGACGCCGGCTGGATGATCCTCCAGCGCGGGGATCTCATGCTGGAGTTCTTCGCC
CACCCCAACTTGTTTATTGCAGCTTATAATGGTTACAAATAAAGCAATAGCATCACAAATTTCACAAATA
AAGCATTTTTTTCACTGCATTCTAGTTGTGGTTTGTCCAAACTCATCAATGTATCTTATCATGTCTGTAT
ACCGTCGACCTCTAGCTAGAGCTTGGCGTAATCATGGTCATAGCTGTTTCCTGTGTGAAATTGTTATCCG
CTCACAATTCCACACAACATACGAGCCGGAAGCATAAAGTGTAAAGCCTGGGGTGCCTAATGAGTGAGCT
AACTCACATTAATTGCGTTGCGCTCACTGCCCGCTTTCCAGTCGGGAAACCTGTCGTGCCAGCTGCATTA
ATGAATCGGCCAACGCGCGGGGAGAGGCGGTTTGCGTATTGGGCGCTCTTCCGCTTCCTCGCTCACTGAC
TCGCTGCGCTCGGTCGTTCGGCTGCGGCGAGCGGTATCAGCTCACTCAAAGGCGGTAATACGGTTATCCA
CAGAATCAGGGGATAACGCAGGAAAGAACATGTGAGCAAAAGGCCAGCAAAAGGCCAGGAACCGTAAAAA
GGCCGCGTTGCTGGCGTTTTTCCATAGGCTCCGCCCCCCTGACGAGCATCACAAAAATCGACGCTCAAGT
CAGAGGTGGCGAAACCCGACAGGACTATAAAGATACCAGGCGTTTCCCCCTGGAAGCTCCCTCGTGCGCT
CTCCTGTTCCGACCCTGCCGCTTACCGGATACCTGTCCGCCTTTCTCCCTTCGGGAAGCGTGGCGCTTTC
TCATAGCTCACGCTGTAGGTATCTCAGTTCGGTGTAGGTCGTTCGCTCCAAGCTGGGCTGTGTGCACGAA
CCCCCCGTTCAGCCCGACCGCTGCGCCTTATCCGGTAACTATCGTCTTGAGTCCAACCCGGTAAGACACG
ACTTATCGCCACTGGCAGCAGCCACTGGTAACAGGATTAGCAGAGCGAGGTATGTAGGCGGTGCTACAGA
GTTCTTGAAGTGGTGGCCTAACTACGGCTACACTAGAAGAACAGTATTTGGTATCTGCGCTCTGCTGAAG
CCAGTTACCTTCGGAAAAAGAGTTGGTAGCTCTTGATCCGGCAAACAAACCACCGCTGGTAGCGGTGGTT
TTTTTGTTTGCAAGCAGCAGATTACGCGCAGAAAAAAAGGATCTCAAGAAGATCCTTTGATCTTTTCTAC
GGGGTCTGACGCTCAGTGGAACGAAAACTCACGTTAAGGGATTTTGGTCATGAGATTATCAAAAAGGATC
TTCACCTAGATCCTTTTAAATTAAAAATGAAGTTTTAAATCAATCTAAAGTATATATGAGTAAACTTGGT
CTGACAGTTACCAATGCTTAATCAGTGAGGCACCTATCTCAGCGATCTGTCTATTTCGTTCATCCATAGT
TGCCTGACTCCCCGTCGTGTAGATAACTACGATACGGGAGGGCTTACCATCTGGCCCCAGTGCTGCAATG
ATACCGCGAGACCCACGCTCACCGGCTCCAGATTTATCAGCAATAAACCAGCCAGCCGGAAGGGCCGAGC
GCAGAAGTGGTCCTGCAACTTTATCCGCCTCCATCCAGTCTATTAATTGTTGCCGGGAAGCTAGAGTAAG
TAGTTCGCCAGTTAATAGTTTGCGCAACGTTGTTGCCATTGCTACAGGCATCGTGGTGTCACGCTCGTCG
TTTGGTATGGCTTCATTCAGCTCCGGTTCCCAACGATCAAGGCGAGTTACATGATCCCCCATGTTGTGCA
AAAAAGCGGTTAGCTCCTTCGGTCCTCCGATCGTTGTCAGAAGTAAGTTGGCCGCAGTGTTATCACTCAT
GGTTATGGCAGCACTGCATAATTCTCTTACTGTCATGCCATCCGTAAGATGCTTTTCTGTGACTGGTGAG
TACTCAACCAAGTCATTCTGAGAATAGTGTATGCGGCGACCGAGTTGCTCTTGCCCGGCGTCAATACGGG
ATAATACCGCGCCACATAGCAGAACTTTAAAAGTGCTCATCATTGGAAAACGTTCTTCGGGGCGAAAACT
CTCAAGGATCTTACCGCTGTTGAGATCCAGTTCGATGTAACCCACTCGTGCACCCAACTGATCTTCAGCA
TCTTTTACTTTCACCAGCGTTTCTGGGTGAGCAAAAACAGGAAGGCAAAATGCCGCAAAAAAGGGAATAA
GGGCGACACGGAAATGTTGAATACTCATACTCTTCCTTTTTCAATATTATTGAAGCATTTATCAGGGTTA
TTGTCTCATGAGCGGATACATATTTGAATGTATTTAGAAAAATAAACAAATAGGGGTTCCGCGCACATTT
CCCCGAAAAGTGCCACCTGACGTCGACGGATCGGGAGATCTCCCGATCCCCTATGGTGCACTCTCAGTAC
AATCTGCTCTGATGCCGCATAGTTAAGCCAGTATCTGCTCCCTGCTTGTGTGTTGGAGGTCGCTGAGTAG
TGCGCGAGCAAAATTTAAGCTACAACAAGGCAAGGCTTGACCGACAATTGCATGAAGAATCTGCTTAGGG
TTAGGCGTTTTGCGCTGCTTCGCGATGTACGGGCCAGATATACGCGTTGACATTGATTATTGACTAGTTA
TTAATAGTAATCAATTACGGGGTCATTAGTTCATAGCCCATATATGGAGTTCCGCGTTACATAACTTACG
GTAAATGGCCCGCCTGGCTGACCGCCCAACGACCCCCGCCCATTGACGTCAATAATGACGTATGTTCCCA
TAGTAACGCCAATAGGGACTTTCCATTGACGTCAATGGGTGGAGTATTTACGGTAAACTGCCCACTTGGC
AGTACATCAAGTGTATCATATGCCAAGTACGCCCCCTATTGACGTCAATGACGGTAAATGGCCCGCCTGG
CATTATGCCCAGTACATGACCTTATGGGACTTTCCTACTTGGCAGTACATCTACGTATTAGTCATCGCTA
TTACCATGGTGATGCGGTTTTGGCAGTACATCAATGGGCGTGGATAGCGGTTTGACTCACGGGGATTTCC
AAGTCTCCACCCCATTGACGTCAATGGGAGTTTGTTTTGGCACCAAAATCAACGGGACTTTCCAAAATGT
CGTAACAACTCCGCCCCATTGACGCAAATGGGCGGTAGGCGTGTACGGTGGGAGGTCTATATAAGCAGAG
CTCTCTGGCTAACTAGAGAACCCACTGCTTACTGGCTTATCGAAATTAATACGACTCACTATAGGGAGAC
CCAAGCTGGCTAGCGTTTAAACTTAGCCATGACCAACTTTGCAGTATTGATGGCACATGTGGAAGTTAAG
CACAGCGATGCAGTCCACGATCTTCTTCTGGATGTGATCACGTGGGTTGGCATCTTGCTGTCCCTTGTCT
GTCTCCTGATTTGCATCTTCACATTCTGCTTCTTCCGGGGACTCCAGAGTGACCGCAACACCATTCACAA
GAACCTCTGCATCAGCCTGTTCGTGGCAGAACTGCTCTTCCTGATTGGAATCAACAGAACCGACCAACCA
ATTGCCTGTGCAGTGTTCGCGGCTCTTTTGCATTTCTTCTTCTTGGCGGCCTTCACCTGGATGTTTCTAG
AAGGGGTGCAGCTGTATATCATGCTGGTGGAGGTCTTTGAGAGCGAGCATTCCCGTAGGAAGTACTTTTA
TCTGGTCGGCTATGGGATGCCCGCGCTCATCGTGGCCGTTTCTGCGGCCGTCGACTACAGGAGCTACGGA
ACAGACAAAGTATGTTGGCTTCGCCTTGACACCTACTTCATTTGGAGTTTTATAGGACCGGCGACCTTGA
TAATTATGCTGAATGTCATCTTCCTTGGGATTGCTTTATACAAAATGTTTCACCATACTGCCATACTGAA
ACCTGAATCAGGCTGTCTTGACAATATCAACTATGAGGATAACAGACCCTTCATCAAGTCATGGGTTATA
GGTGCAATAGCTCTGCTCTGCCTGTTAGGATTGACCTGGGCCTTTGGACTCATGTATATTAATGAAAGCA
CAGTCATCATGGCGTATCTCTTCACCATTTTCAATTCTCTACAGGGAATGTTTATATTCATTTTCCACTG
TGTTCTACAGAAGAAGGTACGGAAAGAGTATGGGAAATGCCTCCGCACGCATTGCTGTAGTGGGAAAAGC
ACGGAGAGTTCGATTGGCTCAGGGAAAACATCTGGTTCTCGAACTCCAGGACGGTACTCCACAGGCTCGC
AGAGCCGGATTCGGAGAATGTGGAATGACACTGTCCGAAAGCAGTCAGAGTCGTCCTTCATCACCGGAGA
CATAAACAGCTCAGCATCGCTCAACAGAGAGCCCTACAGAGAGACAAAGGGGCTTCTGAACAATGCCAGG
GATACAAGTGTCATGGATACTCTACCACTGAATGGTAACCATGGCAACAGTTACAGCATTGCTGGCGGCG
AATACCTGAGCAACTGTGTGCAAATTATAGACCGTGGCTATAACCACAACGAGACCGCCCTAGAGAAAAA
GATCCTAAAGGAACTCACTTCCAACTATATCCCTTCATACCTGAACAACCACGAGCGCTCCAGCGAACAG
AACCGGAATATGATGAACAAACTGGTGAACAACTTAGGCAGCGGGAGTGAAGATGACGCCATCGTCCTGG
ATGACGCCGCGTCCTTTAACCACGAGGAGAGTCTGGGCCTGGAACTCATTCACGAGGAATCCGATGCTCC
CTTGCTGCCCCCGAGGGTTTACTCCACGGATAACCACCAGCCACACCATTACAGCAGGAGGCGGTTCCCC
CAGGACCACAGCGAGAGCTTCTTCCCTCTGCTAACCGACGAGCACACAGAAGACCTGCAGTCACCGCACA
GGGACTCTCTGTACACCAGCATGCCAGCCCTGGCCGGCGTGCCCGCTGCAGACAGTGTGACCACCAGCAC
CCAGACCGAAGCCGCAGCGGCCAAGGGTGGTGACGCCGAAGATGTTTACTACAAAAGCATGCCAAACCTG
GGCTCCAGAAACCACGTGCACCCGCTGCACGCCTACTACCAGCTGGGGCGCGGCAGCAGCGACGGATTCA
TAGTTCCTCCTAACAAAGATGGGGCCTCTCCGGAGGGGACTTCCAAAGGACCCGCGCACTTGGTCACTAG
TCTAGATTACAAGGATGACGACGATAAGTAA
Features (pLannotate 1.2.2; 19 found; start..end, strand, type, name):
     72..296     +  polyA_signal   bGH poly(A) signal: bovine growth hormone polyadenylation signal
    300..321     +  promoter       SV40 promoter (fragment): SV40 enhancer and early promoter
    342..770     +  rep_origin     f1 ori (sequence partly withheld): f1 bacteriophage origin of replication; arrow indicates direction of (+) strand synthesis
    784..1113    +  promoter       SV40 promoter: SV40 enhancer and early promoter
   1180..1971    +  CDS            neo: KKA2_KLEPN - Also known as kan, nptII. Experimental evidence at protein level: Swiss-Prot protein existence level 1. Resistance to kanamycin, neomycin, paromomycin, ribostamycin, butirosin and gentamicin B. From Klebsiella pneumoniae.
   1995..2153    +  CDS            ble (fragment): BLE_KLEPN - Experimental evidence at protein level: Swiss-Prot protein existence level 1. Binding protein with a strong affinity to the bleomycin family of antibiotics. Binds to CL990; an antimitotic-antibiotic compound. From Klebsiella pneumoniae.
   2148..2269    +  polyA_signal   SV40 poly(A) signal: SV40 polyadenylation signal
   2342..2358    -  protein_bind   lac operator: The lac repressor binds to the lac operator to inhibit transcription in E. coli. This inhibition can be relieved by adding lactose or isopropyl-β-D-thiogalactopyranoside (IPTG). lac repressor encoded by lacI
   2366..2396    -  promoter       lac promoter: promoter for the E. coli lac operon
   2411..2432    -  protein_bind   CAP binding site: CAP binding activates transcription in the presence of cAMP. E. coli catabolite activator protein
   2445..2537    -  CDS            lacI (fragment): lac repressor; lacI; The lac repressor binds to the lac operator to inhibit transcription in E. coli. This inhibition can be relieved by adding lactose or isopropyl-β-D-thiogalactopyranoside (IPTG).
   2720..3308    -  rep_origin     ori: high-copy-number ColE1/pMB1/pBR322/pUC origin of replication
   3479..4339    -  CDS            AmpR: β-lactamase; bla; confers resistance to ampicillin, carbenicillin, and related antibiotics
   4340..4444    -  promoter       AmpR promoter: bla
   4503..4555    -  misc_feature   bom (fragment): basis of mobility region from pBR322
   4710..5089    +  enhancer       CMV enhancer: human cytomegalovirus immediate early enhancer
   5090..5293    +  promoter       CMV promoter: human cytomegalovirus (CMV) immediate early promoter
   5306..7255    +  CDS            ADGRL3 (fragment): AGRL3_HUMAN - Also known as KIAA0768 From Homo sapiens (Human).
   7255..7279    +  CDS            3xFLAG (fragment): three tandem FLAG® epitope tags
