[The description below was written by a language model from this plasmid's Addgene catalogue record and pLannotate feature annotations shown in this document.]
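Description:
ADGRL3-CTF-Flag is a mammalian expression plasmid built on the pCDNA3.1 backbone, about 7.3 kb in total, that drives expression of the C-terminal fragment (CTF) of the adhesion G protein-coupled receptor ADGRL3 (latrophilin-3, Lphn3). The catalogue lists the insert as mouse. The automated annotation labels the roughly 1.95 kb coding region as a fragment matching the human ADGRL3 protein, which most likely reflects close homology in the reference database rather than a different species of origin. The open reading frame is preceded by a Kozak context, sits downstream of the human cytomegalovirus immediate early enhancer and promoter, and is terminated by the bovine growth hormone polyadenylation signal. A Flag epitope is fused at the C terminus. The feature table detects it as a short partial match to a 3xFLAG element, consistent with a single Flag tag, which allows immunodetection or purification of the receptor fragment.

In bacteria the plasmid replicates from a high-copy ColE1/pUC-type origin and is selected with ampicillin through the β-lactamase gene. An f1 origin is also present. For mammalian cells, an SV40 early promoter drives the neomycin phosphotransferase gene followed by an SV40 polyadenylation signal, permitting G418 selection of stable transfectants. Small lac promoter/operator, lacI, ble and bom remnants are backbone vestiges.

Adhesion GPCRs undergo autoproteolysis into N- and C-terminal fragments, and the CTF carries the seven-transmembrane domain with the tethered agonist sequence exposed at its new N terminus. Expressing the CTF alone therefore fits the associated study, which set out to separate autoproteolytic cleavage from tethered agonist-dependent activation of ADGRL3. The exact residue boundaries of the fragment are not stated in the record.
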