Addgene plasmid #201219: ADGRL3-CTF-Flag
Purpose: pCDNA3.1 with kozak (GCC), ADGRL3 C-terminal fragment and C-terminal Flag
Depositing lab: Jonathan Javitch. Depositing organization: Columbia University. Publication: Disentangling autoproteolytic cleavage from tethered agonist-dependent activation of the adhesion receptor ADGRL3. Perry-Hauser NA, VanDyck MW, Lee KH, Shi L, Javitch JA. J Biol Chem. 2022 Dec;298(12):102594. doi: 10.1016/j.jbc.2022.102594. Epub 2022 Oct 14. PubMed 36244455.
Backbone
  Vector backbone: pCDNA3.1
  Backbone size w/o insert (bp): 5248
  Total vector size (bp): 7278
  Vector type: Mammalian Expression
Growth in bacteria
  Bacterial resistance: Ampicillin, 100 μg/mL
  Growth temperature: 30°C
  Growth strain: NEB Stable
  Copy number: High Copy
Gene/Insert
  Gene/Insert name: ADGRL3 (alt names: Lphn3; Latrophilin-3)
  Species: M. musculus (mouse)
  Entrez Gene: Adgrl3 (a.k.a. 5430402I23Rik, CIRL-3, D130075K09Rik, Gm1379, LEC3, Lphn3, mKIAA0768)
  Promoter: CMV
  Tag / fusion protein: Flag (C terminal on insert)
  Cloning method: Gibson Cloning
  Sequencing primers: 5′ CGCAAATGGGCGGTAGGCGTG; 3′ TAGAAGGCACAGTCGAGG
Terms and licenses: Academic/Nonprofit Terms; Industry Terms: Not Available to Industry
How to cite: ADGRL3-CTF-Flag was a gift from Jonathan Javitch (Addgene plasmid # 201219 ; http://n2t.net/addgene:201219 ; RRID:Addgene_201219)
